Addgene plasmid #215721: pDual-IN-SMN1
Purpose: dual-color reporter express eGFP constitutively ; tdTomato expression is contingent on the inclusion of the frame-shifting cassette exon 7; expresses SMN1
Depositing lab: Chaolin Zhang. Depositing organization: Columbia University. Publication: CRISPR-dCas13d-based deep screening of proximal and distal splicing-regulatory elements. Recinos Y, Ustianenko D, Yeh YT, Wang X, Jacko M, Yesantharao LV, Wu Q, Zhang C. Nat Commun. 2024 May 7;15(1):3839. doi: 10.1038/s41467-024-47140-8. PubMed 38714659.
Backbone
  Vector backbone: pTomatoSlicer
  Vector type: Mammalian Expression
Growth in bacteria
  Bacterial resistance: Ampicillin, 100 μg/mL
  Growth temperature: 37°C
  Growth strain: NEB Stable
  Copy number: Unknown
Gene/Insert
  Gene/Insert name: SMN1 EXON 7
  Species: H. sapiens (human)
  Entrez Gene: SMN1 (a.k.a. BCD541, GEMIN1, SMA, SMA1, SMA2, SMA3, SMA4, SMA@, SMN, SMNT, T-BCD541, TDRD16A)
Terms and licenses: Academic/Nonprofit Terms; Industry Terms: Not Available to Industry
How to cite: pDual-IN-SMN1 was a gift from Chaolin Zhang (Addgene plasmid # 215721 ; http://n2t.net/addgene:215721 ; RRID:Addgene_215721)
