[The description below was written by a language model from this plasmid's Addgene catalogue record and pLannotate feature annotations shown in this document.]
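Description:
pDual-IN-SMN1 is a mammalian expression plasmid built on the pTomatoSlicer backbone that serves as a two-colour fluorescent reporter for alternative splicing of human SMN1 exon 7. It is propagated in E. coli through a high-copy ColE1/pUC-type origin with ampicillin selection (AmpR under its own bla promoter). The backbone also carries an SV40 origin, residual lac regulatory fragments and a T3 promoter, none of which has a stated role in the reporter.

A single transcription unit is driven by a CAG-type promoter (CMV enhancer, chicken β-actin promoter and chimeric β-actin/β-globin intron). The first open reading frame is EGFP (the annotation tool labels it as an EGFP variant), which is expressed constitutively and normalises for transfection and transcription. An EMCV IRES then initiates translation of a second reading frame that begins with a 3xFLAG tag and ends in tdTomato. Between the two lies an unannotated stretch of roughly 700 nt, which is presumably where the SMN1 exon 7 cassette sits, although the feature tables do not mark it. According to the record, exon 7 acts as a frame-shifting cassette, so tdTomato is read in frame only when the exon is included. The red-to-green ratio therefore reports exon inclusion. A small chimeric intron, WPRE and bGH polyadenylation signal follow tdTomato.

The associated publication concerns dCas13d-based screening of splicing-regulatory elements, for which this reporter provides a sortable readout. The two sequence records differ in length: the 9,424 nt full sequence shows near-complete tdTomato, whereas the 8,698 nt record shows only a single dTomato unit. This may reflect collapse of the tandem repeat during assembly or recombination, but the record does not say.
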