Features (pLannotate 1.2.2; 25 found; start..end, strand, type, name):
      1..380     +  enhancer       CMV enhancer: human cytomegalovirus immediate early enhancer
    382..658     +  promoter       chicken β-actin promoter: No description available
    659..1675    +  intron         chimeric intron: chimera between introns from chicken β-actin and rabbit β-globin
   1742..2425    +  CDS            (3-F)Tyr-EGFP: (3-F)Tyr-EGFP is a basic (constitutively fluorescent) green fluorescent protein published in 2004, derived from Aequorea victoria.
   2557..3019    +  misc_feature   IRES: internal ribosome entry site (IRES) of the encephalomyocarditis virus (EMCV)
   3063..3128    +  CDS            3xFLAG: three tandem FLAG® epitope tags, followed by an enterokinase cleavage site
   3868..5293    +  CDS            tdTomato (fragment): tandem dimeric (pseudo-monomeric) derivative of DsRed (Shaner et al., 2004) mammalian codon-optimized
   5316..5448    +  intron         chimeric intron: chimera between introns from human β-globin and immunoglobulin heavy chain genes
   5457..6045    +  misc_feature   WPRE: woodchuck hepatitis virus posttranscriptional regulatory element
   6049..6065    +  misc_feature   MCS (fragment): pUC18/19 multiple cloning site
   6078..6189    +  polyA_signal   bGH poly(A) signal: bovine growth hormone polyadenylation signal
   6285..6303    -  promoter       T3 promoter: promoter for bacteriophage T3 RNA polymerase
   6362..6436    +  CDS            HBB (fragment): HBB_PONPY - Experimental evidence at transcript level: Swiss-Prot protein existence level 2. Involved in oxygen transport from the lung to the various peripheral tissues. From Pongo pygmaeus (Bornean orangutan).
   6507..6562    +  polyA_signal   β-globin poly(A) signal: rabbit β-globin polyadenylation signal (Gil and Proudfoot, 1987)
   6947..6963    -  protein_bind   lac operator: The lac repressor binds to the lac operator to inhibit transcription in E. coli. This inhibition can be relieved by adding lactose or isopropyl-β-D-thiogalactopyranoside (IPTG). lac repressor encoded by lacI
   6971..7001    -  promoter       lac promoter: promoter for the E. coli lac operon
   7016..7037    -  protein_bind   CAP binding site: CAP binding activates transcription in the presence of cAMP. E. coli catabolite activator protein
   7050..7089    -  CDS            lacI (fragment): lac repressor; lacI; The lac repressor binds to the lac operator to inhibit transcription in E. coli. This inhibition can be relieved by adding lactose or isopropyl-β-D-thiogalactopyranoside (IPTG).
   7096..7118    +  promoter       SV40 promoter (fragment): SV40 enhancer and early promoter
   7142..7277    +  rep_origin     SV40 ori: SV40 origin of replication
   7297..7431    +  polyA_signal   SV40 poly(A) signal: SV40 polyadenylation signal
   7433..7487    -  CDS            lacI (fragment): lac repressor; lacI; The lac repressor binds to the lac operator to inhibit transcription in E. coli. This inhibition can be relieved by adding lactose or isopropyl-β-D-thiogalactopyranoside (IPTG).
   7670..8258    -  rep_origin     ori: high-copy-number ColE1/pMB1/pBR322/pUC origin of replication
   8429..9289    -  CDS            AmpR: β-lactamase; bla; confers resistance to ampicillin, carbenicillin, and related antibiotics
   9290..9394    -  promoter       AmpR promoter: bla
>Addgene plasmid #215721 | pDual-IN-SMN1 | addgene full sequence | sequence record 466061 | Addgene NGS Result
GACATTGATTATTGACTAGTTATTAATAGTAATCAATTACGGGGTCATTAGTTCATAGCCCATATATGGA
GTTCCGCGTTACATAACTTACGGTAAATGGCCCGCCTGGCTGACCGCCCAACGACCCCCGCCCATTGACG
TCAATAATGACGTATGTTCCCATAGTAACGCCAATAGGGACTTTCCATTGACGTCAATGGGTGGAGTATT
TACGGTAAACTGCCCACTTGGCAGTACATCAAGTGTATCATATGCCAAGTACGCCCCCTATTGACGTCAA
TGACGGTAAATGGCCCGCCTGGCATTATGCCCAGTACATGACCTTATGGGACTTTCCTACTTGGCAGTAC
ATCTACGTATTAGTCATCGCTATTACCATGGTCGAGGTGAGCCCCACGTTCTGCTTCACTCTCCCCATCT
CCCCCCCCTCCCCACCCCCAATTTTGTATTTATTTATTTTTTAATTATTTTGTGCAGCGATGGGGGCGGG
GGGGGGGGGGGGSGCGCGCCAGGCGGGGCGGGGCGGGGCGAGGGGCGGGGCGGGGCGAGGCGGAGAGGTG
CGGCGGCAGCCAATCAGAGCGGCGCGCTCCGAAAGTTTCCTTTTATGGCGAGGCGGCGGCGGCGGCGGCC
CTATAAAAAGCGAAGCGCGCGGCGGGCGGGAGTCGCTGCGCGCTGCCTTCGCCCCGTGCCCCGCTCCGCC
GCCGCCTCGCGCCGCCCGCCCCGGCTCTGACTGACCGCGTTACTCCCACAGGTGAGCGGGCGGGACGGCC
CTTCTCCTCCGGGCTGTAATTAGCGCTTGGTTTAATGACGGCTTGTTTCTTTTCTGTGGCTGCGTGAAAG
CCTTGAGGGGCTCCGGGAGGGCCCTTTGTGCGGGGGGAGCGGCTCGGGGGGTGCGTGCGTGTGTGTGTGC
GTGGGGAGCGCCGCGTGCGGCTCCGCGCTGCCCGGCGGCTGTGAGCGCTGCGGGCGCGGCGCGGGGCTTT
GTGCGCTCCGCAGTGTGCGCGAGGGGAGCGCGGCCGGGGGCGGTGCCCCGCGGTGCGGGGGGGGCTGCGA
GGGGAACAAAGGCTGCGTGCGGGGTGTGTGCGTGGGGGGGTGAGCAGGGGGTGTGGGCGCGTCGGTCGGG
CTGCAACCCCCCCTGCACCCCCCTCCCCGAGTTGCTGAGCACGGCCCGGCTTCGGGTGCGGGGCTCCGTA
CGGGGCGTGGCGCGGGGCTCGCCGTGCCGGGCGGGGGGTGGCGGCAGGTGGGGGTGCCGGGCGGGGCGGG
GCCGCCTCGGGCCGGGGAGGGCTCGGGGGAGGGGCGCGGCGGCCCCCGGAGCGCCGGCGGCTGTCGAGGC
GCGGCGAGCCGCAGCCATTGCCTTTTATGGTAATCGTGCGAGAGGGCGCAGGGACTTCCTTTGTCCCAAA
TCTGTGCGGAGCCGAAATCTGGGAGGCGCCGCCGCACCCCCTCTAGCGGGCGCGGGGCGAAGCGGTGCGG
CGCCGGCAGGAAGGAAATGGGCGGGGAGGGCCTTCGTGCGTCGCCGCGCCGCCGTCCCCTTCTCCCTCTC
CAGCCTCGGGGCTGTCCGCGGGGGGACGGCTGCCTTCGGGGGGGACGGGGCAGGGCGGGGTTCGGCTTCT
GGCGTGTGACCGGCGGCTCTAGAGCCTCTGCTAACCATGTTCATGCCTTCTTCTTTTTCCTACAGCTCCT
GGGCAACGTGCTGGTTATTGTGCTGTCTCATCATTTTGGCAAAGAATTCGGTACCATGGTGAGCAAGGGC
GAGGAGCTGTTCACCGGGGTGGTGCCCATCCTGGTCGAGCTGGACGGCGACGTAAACGGCCACAAGTTCA
GCGTGTCCGGCGAGGGCGAGGGCGATGCCACCTACGGCAAGCTGACCCTGAAGTTCATCTGCACCACCGG
CAAGCTGCCCGTGCCCTGGCCCACCCTCGTGACCACCCTGACCTACGGCGTGCAGTGCTTCAGCCGCTAC
CCCGACCACATGAAGCAGCACGACTTCTTCAAGTCCGCCATGCCCGAAGGCTACGTCCAGGAGCGCACCA
TCTTCTTCAAGGACGACGGCAACTACAAGACCCGCGCCGAGGTGAAGTTCGAGGGCGACACCCTGGTGAA
CCGCATCGAGCTGAAGGGCATCGACTTCAAGGAGGACGGCAACATCCTGGGGCACAAGCTGGAGTACAAC
TACAACAGCCACAACGTCTATATCATGGCCGACAAGCAGAAGAACGGCATCAAGGTGAACTTCAAGATCC
GCCACAACATCGAGGACGGCAGCGTGCAGCTCGCCGACCACTACCAGCAGAACACCCCCATCGGCGACGG
CCCCGTGCTGCTGCCCGACAACCACTACCTGAGCACCCAGTCCGCCCTGAGCAAAGACCCCAACGAGAAG
CGCGATCACATGGTCCTGCTGGAGTTCGTGACCGCCGCCGGGATCCACCGGATCTAGAAATTCCGCCCCT
CTCCCTCCCCCCCCCCTAACGTTACTGGCCGAAGCCGCTTGGAATAAGGCCGGTGTGCGTTTGTCTATAT
GTTATTTTCCACCATATTGCCGTCTTTTGGCAATGTGAGGGCCCGGAAACCTGGCCCTGTCTTCTTGACG
AGCATTCCTAGGGGTCTTTCCCCTCTCGCCAAAGGAATGCAAGGTCTGTTGAATGTCGTGAAGGAAGCAG
TTCCTCTGGAAGCTTCTTGAAGACAAACAACGTCTGTAGCGACCCTTTGCAGGCAGCGGAACCCCCCACC
TGGCGACAGGTGCCTCTGCGGCCAAAAGCCACGTGTATAAGATACACCTGCAAAGGCGGCACAACCCCAG
TGCCACGTTGTGAGTTGGATAGTTGTGGAAAGAGTCAAATGGCTCTCCTCAAGCGTATTCAACAAGGGGC
TGAAGGATGCCCAGAAGGTACCCCATTGTATGGGATCTGATCTGGGGCCTCGGTGCACATGCTTTACATG
TGTTTAGTCGAGGTTAAAAAAACGTCTAGGCCCCCCGAACCACGGGGACGTGGTTTTCCTTTGAAAAACA
CGATGATAATATGGCCACAACCATGGCTAGCATAATTCCCCCACCACCTCCCGACTACAAAGACCATGAC
GGTGATTATAAAGATCATGACATCGATTACAAGGATGACGATGACAAGGGCTATCATACTGGCTATTATA
TGGTAAGTAATCACTCAGCATCTTTTCCTGACAATTTTTTTGTAGTTATGTGACTTTGTTTTGCTGATCA
TATTTTGTTGAATAAAATAAGTAAAATGTCTTGTGAAACAAAATACTTTTTAACATCCATATAAAGCTAT
CTATATATAGCTATCTATGTCTATATAGCTATTTTTTTTAACTTCCTTTATTTTCCTTACAGGGTTTCAG
ACAAAATCAAAAAGAAGGAAGGTGCTCAGCATTCCTTAAATTAAGGAGTAAGTCTGCCAGCATTATGAAA
GTGAATCTTACTTTTGTAAAACTTTATGGTTTGTGGAAAACAAATGTTTTTGAACATTTAAAAAGTTCAG
ATGTTAAAAAGTTGAAAGGTTAATGTAAAACAATCAATATTAAAGAATTTTGATGCCAAAACTATTAGAT
AAAAGGTTAATCTAGATCCCTACTAGAATTCTCATACTTAACTGGTTGGTTATGTGGAAGAAACATACTT
TCACAATAAAGAGCTTTAGGATATGATGCCATTTTATATCACTAGTAGGCAGACCAGCAGACTTTTTTTT
ATTGTGATATGGGATAACCTAGGCATACTGCACTGTACACTCTGACATATGAAGTGCTCTAGTCAAGTTT
AACTGGTGTCCACAGAGGACATGGTTTAACTGGAATTCGTCAAGCCTCTGGTTCTAATTTCTCATTTGCA
GGAGAAATGCTGGCAGCGAGCAAGGGCGAGGAGGTCATCAAAGAGTTCATGCGCTTCAAGGTGCGCATGG
AGGGCTCCATGAACGGCCACGAGTTCGAGATCGAGGGCGAGGGCGAGGGCCGCCCCTACGAGGGCACCCA
GACCGCCAAGCTGAAGGTGACCAAGGGCGGCCCCCTGCCCTTCGCCTGGGACATCCTGTCCCCCCAGTTC
ATGTACGGCTCCAAGGCGTACGTGAAGCACCCCGCCGACATCCCCGATTACAAGAAGCTGTCCTTCCCCG
AGGGCTTCAAGTGGGAGCGCGTGATGAACTTCGAGGACGGCGGTCTGGTGACCGTGACCCAGGACTCCTC
CCTGCAGGACGGCACGCTGATCTACAAGGTGAAGATGCGCGGCACCAACTTCCCCCCCGACGGCCCCGTA
ATGCAGAAGAAGACCATGGGCTGGGAGGCCTCCACCGAGCGCCTGTACCCCCGCGACGGCGTGCTGAAGG
GCGAGATCCACCAGGCCCTGAAGCTGAAGGACGGCGGCCACTACCTGGTGGAGTTCAAGACCATCTACAT
GGCCAAGAAGCCCGTGCAACTGCCCGGCTACTACTACGTGGACACCAAGCTGGACATCACCTCCCACAAC
GAGGACTACACCATCGTGGAACAGTACGAGCGCTCCGAGGGCCGCCACCACCTGTTCCTGGGGCATGGCA
CCGGCAGCACCGGCAGCGGCAGCTCCGGCACCGCCTCCTCCGAGGACAACAACATGGCCGTCATCAAAGA
GTTCATGCGCTTCAAGGTGCGCATGGAGGGCTCCATGAACGGCCACGAGTTCGAGATCGAGGGCGAGGGC
GAGGGCCGCCCCTACGAGGGCACCCAGACCGCCAAGCTGAAGGTGACCAAGGGCGGCCCCCTGCCCTTCG
CCTGGGACATCCTGTCCCCCCAGTTCATGTACGGCTCCAAGGCGTACGTGAAGCACCCCGCCGACATCCC
CGATTACAAGAAGCTGTCCTTCCCCGAGGGCTTCAAGTGGGAGCGCGTGATGAACTTCGAGGACGGCGGT
CTGGTGACCGTGACCCAGGACTCCTCCCTGCAGGACGGCACGCTGATCTACAAGGTGAAGATGCGCGGCA
CCAACTTCCCCCCCGACGGCCCCGTAATGCAGAAGAAGACCATGGGCTGGGAGGCCTCCACCGAGCGCCT
GTACCCCCGCGACGGCGTGCTGAAGGGCGAGATCCACCAGGCCCTGAAGCTGAAGGACGGCGGCCACTAC
CTGGTGGAGTTCAAGACCATCTACATGGCCAAGAAGCCCGTGCAACTGCCCGGCTACTACTACGTGGACA
CCAAGCTGGACATCACCTCCCACAACGAGGACTACACCATCGTGGAACAGTACGAGCGCTCCGAGGGCCG
CCACCACCTGTTCCTGTACGGCATGGACGAGCTGTACAAGTAGCTTAAGTAACTCGAGGCCGCAGGTAAG
TATCAAGGTTACAAGACAGGTTTAAGGAGACCAATAGAAACTGGGCTTGTCGAGACAGAGAAGACTCTTG
CGTTTCTGATAGGCACCTATTGGTCTTACTGACATCCACTTTGCCTTTCTCTCCACAGGTGTCGACAATC
AACCTCTGGATTACAAAATTTGTGAAAGATTGACTGGTATTCTTAACTATGTTGCTCCTTTTACGCTATG
TGGATACGCTGCTTTAATGCCTTTGTATCATGCTATTGCTTCCCGTATGGCTTTCATTTTCTCCTCCTTG
TATAAATCCTGGTTGCTGTCTCTTTATGAGGAGTTGTGGCCCGTTGTCAGGCAACGTGGCGTGGTGTGCA
CTGTGTTTGCTGACGCAACCCCCACTGGTTGGGGCATTGCCACCACCTGTCAGCTCCTTTCCGGGACTTT
CGCTTTCCCCCTCCCTATTGCCACGGCGGAACTCATCGCCGCCTGCCTTGCCCGCTGCTGGACAGGGGCT
CGGCTGTTGGGCACTGACAATTCCGTGGTGTTGTCGGGGAAGCTGACGTCCTTTCCATGGCTGCTCGCCT
GTGTTGCCACCTGGATTCTGCGCGGGACGTCCTTCTGCTACGTCCCTTCGGCCCTCAATCCAGCGGACCT
TCCTTCCCGCGGCCTGCTGCCGGCTCTGCGGCCTCTTCCGCGTCTTCGCCTTCGCCCTCAGACGAGTCGG
ATCTCCCTTTGGGCCGCCTCCCCGCCTGGAATTCGAGCTCGGTACGATCAGCCTCGACTGTGCCTTCTAG
TTGCCAGCCATCTGTTGTTTGCCCCTCCCCCGTGCCTTCCTTGACCCTGGAAGGTGCCACTCCCACTGTC
CTTTCCTAATAAAATGAGGAAATTGCATCGCATTGTCTGAGTAGGTGTCATTCTATTCTGGGGGGTGGGG
TGGGGCAGGACAGCAAGGGGGAGGATTGGGAAGACAATAGCCCAGCTTTTGTTCCCTTTAGTGAGGGTTA
ATTGCGCGCTTGGCGTAATCATGGTCATAGCTGTTTCCTGTGTGAAATTGTTATCCGCTAATTCACTCCT
CAGGTGCAGGCTGCCTATCAGAAGGTGGTGGCTGGTGTGGCCAATGCCCTGGCTCACAAATACCACTGAG
ATCTTTTTCCCTCTGCCAAAAATTATGGGGACATCATGAAGCCCCTTGAGCATCTGACTTCTGGCTAATA
AAGGAAATTTATTTTCATTGCAATAGTGTGTTGGAATTTTTTGTGTCTCTCACTCGGAAGGACATATGGG
AGGGCAAATCATTTAAAACATCAGAATGAGTATTTGGTTTAGAGTTTGGCAACATATGCCCATATGCTGG
CTGCCATGAACAAAGGTTGGCTATAAAGAGGTCATCAGTATATGAAACAGCCCCCTGCTGTCCATTCCTT
ATTCCATAGAAAAGCCTTGACTTGAGGTTAGATTTTTTTTATATTTTGTTTTGTGTTATTTTTTTCTTTA
ACATCCCTAAAATTTTCCTTACATGTTTTACTAGCCAGATTTTTCCTCCTCTCCTGACTACTCCCAGTCA
TAGCTGTCCCTCTTCTCTTATGGAGATCCCTCGACCTGCAGCCCAAGCTTGGCGTAATCATGGTCATAGC
TGTTTCCTGTGTGAAATTGTTATCCGCTCACAATTCCACACAACATACGAGCCGGAAGCATAAAGTGTAA
AGCCTGGGGTGCCTAATGAGTGAGCTAACTCACATTAATTGCGTTGCGCTCACTGCCCGCTTTCCAGTCG
GGAAACCTGTCGTGCCAGCGGATCCGCATCTCAATTAGTCAGCAACCATAGTCCCGCCCCTAACTCCGCC
CATCCCGCCCCTAACTCCGCCCAGTTCCGCCCATTCTCCGCCCCATGGCTGACTAATTTTTTTTATTTAT
GCAGAGGCCGAGGCCGCCTCGGCCTCTGAGCTATTCCAGAAGTAGTGAGGAGGCTTTTTTGGAGGCCTAG
GCTTTTGCAAAAAGCTAACTTGTTTATTGCAGCTTATAATGGTTACAAATAAAGCAATAGCATCACAAAT
TTCACAAATAAAGCATTTTTTTCACTGCATTCTAGTTGTGGTTTGTCCAAACTCATCAATGTATCTTATC
ATGTCTGGATCCGCTGCATTAATGAATCGGCCAACGCGCGGGGAGAGGCGGTTTGCGTATTGGGCGCTCT
TCCGCTTCCTCGCTCACTGACTCGCTGCGCTCGGTCGTTCGGCTGCGGCGAGCGGTATCAGCTCACTCAA
AGGCGGTAATACGGTTATCCACAGAATCAGGGGATAACGCAGGAAAGAACATGTGAGCAAAAGGCCAGCA
AAAGGCCAGGAACCGTAAAAAGGCCGCGTTGCTGGCGTTTTTCCATAGGCTCCGCCCCCCTGACGAGCAT
CACAAAAATCGACGCTCAAGTCAGAGGTGGCGAAACCCGACAGGACTATAAAGATACCAGGCGTTTCCCC
CTGGAAGCTCCCTCGTGCGCTCTCCTGTTCCGACCCTGCCGCTTACCGGATACCTGTCCGCCTTTCTCCC
TTCGGGAAGCGTGGCGCTTTCTCATAGCTCACGCTGTAGGTATCTCAGTTCGGTGTAGGTCGTTCGCTCC
AAGCTGGGCTGTGTGCACGAACCCCCCGTTCAGCCCGACCGCTGCGCCTTATCCGGTAACTATCGTCTTG
AGTCCAACCCGGTAAGACACGACTTATCGCCACTGGCAGCAGCCACTGGTAACAGGATTAGCAGAGCGAG
GTATGTAGGCGGTGCTACAGAGTTCTTGAAGTGGTGGCCTAACTACGGCTACACTAGAAGAACAGTATTT
GGTATCTGCGCTCTGCTGAAGCCAGTTACCTTCGGAAAAAGAGTTGGTAGCTCTTGATCCGGCAAACAAA
CCACCGCTGGTAGCGGTGGTTTTTTTGTTTGCAAGCAGCAGATTACGCGCAGAAAAAAAGGATCTCAAGA
AGATCCTTTGATCTTTTCTACGGGGTCTGACGCTCAGTGGAACGAAAACTCACGTTAAGGGATTTTGGTC
ATGAGATTATCAAAAAGGATCTTCACCTAGATCCTTTTAAATTAAAAATGAAGTTTTAAATCAATCTAAA
GTATATATGAGTAAACTTGGTCTGACAGTTACCAATGCTTAATCAGTGAGGCACCTATCTCAGCGATCTG
TCTATTTCGTTCATCCATAGTTGCCTGACTCCCCGTCGTGTAGATAACTACGATACGGGAGGGCTTACCA
TCTGGCCCCAGTGCTGCAATGATACCGCGAGACCCACGCTCACCGGCTCCAGATTTATCAGCAATAAACC
AGCCAGCCGGAAGGGCCGAGCGCAGAAGTGGTCCTGCAACTTTATCCGCCTCCATCCAGTCTATTAATTG
TTGCCGGGAAGCTAGAGTAAGTAGTTCGCCAGTTAATAGTTTGCGCAACGTTGTTGCCATTGCTACAGGC
ATCGTGGTGTCACGCTCGTCGTTTGGTATGGCTTCATTCAGCTCCGGTTCCCAACGATCAAGGCGAGTTA
CATGATCCCCCATGTTGTGCAAAAAAGCGGTTAGCTCCTTCGGTCCTCCGATCGTTGTCAGAAGTAAGTT
GGCCGCAGTGTTATCACTCATGGTTATGGCAGCACTGCATAATTCTCTTACTGTCATGCCATCCGTAAGA
TGCTTTTCTGTGACTGGTGAGTACTCAACCAAGTCATTCTGAGAATAGTGTATGCGGCGACCGAGTTGCT
CTTGCCCGGCGTCAATACGGGATAATACCGCGCCACATAGCAGAACTTTAAAAGTGCTCATCATTGGAAA
ACGTTCTTCGGGGCGAAAACTCTCAAGGATCTTACCGCTGTTGAGATCCAGTTCGATGTAACCCACTCGT
GCACCCAACTGATCTTCAGCATCTTTTACTTTCACCAGCGTTTCTGGGTGAGCAAAAACAGGAAGGCAAA
ATGCCGCAAAAAAGGGAATAAGGGCGACACGGAAATGTTGAATACTCATACTCTTCCTTTTTCAATATTA
TTGAAGCATTTATCAGGGTTATTGTCTCATGAGCGGATACATATTTGAATGTATTTAGAAAAATAAACAA
ATAGGGGTTCCGCGCACATTTCCCCGAAAAGTGCCACCTGGGTC
