Features (pLannotate 1.2.2; 26 found; start..end, strand, type, name):
    191..467     +  promoter       chicken β-actin promoter: No description available
    468..1484    +  intron         chimeric intron: chimera between introns from chicken β-actin and rabbit β-globin
   1482..1538    +  CDS            HBB (fragment): HBB_LEPEU - Experimental evidence at protein level: Swiss-Prot protein existence level 1. Involved in oxygen transport from the lung to the various peripheral tissues. From Lepus europaeus (European hare).
   1551..2234    +  CDS            (3-F)Tyr-EGFP: (3-F)Tyr-EGFP is a basic (constitutively fluorescent) green fluorescent protein published in 2004, derived from Aequorea victoria.
   2366..2828    +  misc_feature   IRES: internal ribosome entry site (IRES) of the encephalomyocarditis virus (EMCV)
   2872..2937    +  CDS            3xFLAG: three tandem FLAG® epitope tags, followed by an enterokinase cleavage site
   3677..4373    +  CDS            dTomato (fragment): dimeric variant of DsRed fluorescent protein (Shaner et al., 2004) mammalian codon-optimized
   4399..4531    +  intron         chimeric intron: chimera between introns from human β-globin and immunoglobulin heavy chain genes
   4540..5128    +  misc_feature   WPRE: woodchuck hepatitis virus posttranscriptional regulatory element
   5132..5148    +  misc_feature   MCS (fragment): pUC18/19 multiple cloning site
   5161..5272    +  polyA_signal   bGH poly(A) signal: bovine growth hormone polyadenylation signal
   5368..5386    -  promoter       T3 promoter: promoter for bacteriophage T3 RNA polymerase
   5445..5519    +  CDS            HBB (fragment): HBB_PONPY - Experimental evidence at transcript level: Swiss-Prot protein existence level 2. Involved in oxygen transport from the lung to the various peripheral tissues. From Pongo pygmaeus (Bornean orangutan).
   5590..5645    +  polyA_signal   β-globin poly(A) signal: rabbit β-globin polyadenylation signal (Gil and Proudfoot, 1987)
   6030..6046    -  protein_bind   lac operator: The lac repressor binds to the lac operator to inhibit transcription in E. coli. This inhibition can be relieved by adding lactose or isopropyl-β-D-thiogalactopyranoside (IPTG). lac repressor encoded by lacI
   6054..6084    -  promoter       lac promoter: promoter for the E. coli lac operon
   6099..6120    -  protein_bind   CAP binding site: CAP binding activates transcription in the presence of cAMP. E. coli catabolite activator protein
   6133..6172    -  CDS            lacI (fragment): lac repressor; lacI; The lac repressor binds to the lac operator to inhibit transcription in E. coli. This inhibition can be relieved by adding lactose or isopropyl-β-D-thiogalactopyranoside (IPTG).
   6179..6201    +  promoter       SV40 promoter (fragment): SV40 enhancer and early promoter
   6225..6360    +  rep_origin     SV40 ori: SV40 origin of replication
   6380..6514    +  polyA_signal   SV40 poly(A) signal: SV40 polyadenylation signal
   6516..6570    -  CDS            lacI (fragment): lac repressor; lacI; The lac repressor binds to the lac operator to inhibit transcription in E. coli. This inhibition can be relieved by adding lactose or isopropyl-β-D-thiogalactopyranoside (IPTG).
   6753..7341    -  rep_origin     ori: high-copy-number ColE1/pMB1/pBR322/pUC origin of replication
   7512..8372    -  CDS            AmpR: β-lactamase; bla; confers resistance to ampicillin, carbenicillin, and related antibiotics
   8373..8477    -  promoter       AmpR promoter: bla
   8508..189     +  enhancer       CMV enhancer (across the origin): human cytomegalovirus immediate early enhancer
>Addgene plasmid #215721 | pDual-IN-SMN1 Sequencing Result | analyzer sequence | sequence record 444303
CGTCAATGGGTGGAGTATTTACGGTAAACTGCCCACTTGGCAGTACATCAAGTGTATCATATGCCAAGTA
CGCCCCCTATTGACGTCAATGACGGTAAATGGCCCGCCTGGCATTATGCCCAGTACATGACCTTATGGGA
CTTTCCTACTTGGCAGTACATCTACGTATTAGTCATCGCTATTACCATGGTCGAGGTGAGCCCCACGTTC
TGCTTCACTCTCCCCATCTCCCCCCCCTCCCCACCCCCAATTTTGTATTTATTTATTTTTTAATTATTTT
GTGCAGCGATGGGGGCGGGGGGGGGGGGGGGCGCGCGCCAGGCGGGGCGGGGCGGGGCGAGGGGCGGGGC
GGGGCGAGGCGGAGAGGTGCGGCGGCAGCCAATCAGAGCGGCGCGCCCCGAAAGTTTCCTTTTATGGCGA
GGCGGCGGCGGCGGCGGCCCTATAAAAAGCGAAGCGCGCGGCGGGCGGGAGTCGCTGCGCGCTGCCTTCG
CCCCGTGCCCCGCTCCGCCGCCGCCTCGCGCCGCCCGCCCCGGCTCTGACTGACCGCGTTACTCCCACAG
GTGAGCGGGCGGGACGGCCCTTCTCCTCCGGGCTGTAATTAGCGCTTGGTTTAATGACGGCTTGTTTCTT
TTCTGTGGCTGCGTGAAAGCCTTGAGGGGCTCCGGGAGGGCCCTTTGTGCGGGGGGAGCGGCTCGGGGGG
TGCGTGCGTGTGTGTGTGCGTGGGGAGCGCCGCGTGCGGCTCCGCGCTGCCCGGCGGCTGTGAGCGCTGC
GGGCGCGGCGCGGGGCTTTGTGCGCTCCGCAGTGTGCGCGAGGGGAGCGCGGCCGGGGGCGGTGCCCCGC
GGTGCGGGGGGGGCTGCGAGGGGAACAAAGGCTGCGTGCGGGGTGTGTGCGTGGGGGGGTGAGCAGGGGG
TGTGGGCGCGTCGGTCGGGCTGCAACCCCCCCTGCACCCCCCTCCCCGAGTTGCTGAGCACGGCCCGGCT
TCGGGTGCGGGGCTCCGTACGGGGCGTGGCGCGGGGCTCGCCGTGCCGGGCGGGGGGTGGCGGCAGGTGG
GGGTGCCGGGCGGGGCGGGGCCGCCTCGGGCCGGGGAGGGCTCGGGGGAGGGGCGCGGCGGCCCCCGGAG
CGCCGGCGGCTGTCGAGGCGCGGCGAGCCGCAGCCATTGCCTTTTATGGTAATCGTGCGAGAGGGCGCAG
GGACTTCCTTTGTCCCAAATCTGTGCGGAGCCGAAATCTGGGAGGCGCCGCCGCACCCCCTCTAGCGGGC
GCGGGGCGAAGCGGTGCGGCGCCGGCAGGAAGGAAATGGGCGGGGAGGGCCTTCGTGCGTCGCCGCGCCG
CCGTCCCCTTCTCCCTCTCCAGCCTCGGGGCTGTCCGCGGGGGGACGGCTGCCTTCGGGGGGGACGGGGC
AGGGCGGGGTTCGGCTTCTGGCGTGTGACCGGCGGCTCTAGAGCCTCTGCTAACCATGTTCATGCCTTCT
TCTTTTTCCTACAGCTCCTGGGCAACGTGCTGGTTATTGTGCTGTCTCATCATTTTGGCAAAGAATTCGG
TACCATGGTGAGCAAGGGCGAGGAGCTGTTCACCGGGGTGGTGCCCATCCTGGTCGAGCTGGACGGCGAC
GTAAACGGCCACAAGTTCAGCGTGTCCGGCGAGGGCGAGGGCGATGCCACCTACGGCAAGCTGACCCTGA
AGTTCATCTGCACCACCGGCAAGCTGCCCGTGCCCTGGCCCACCCTCGTGACCACCCTGACCTACGGCGT
GCAGTGCTTCAGCCGCTACCCCGACCACATGAAGCAGCACGACTTCTTCAAGTCCGCCATGCCCGAAGGC
TACGTCCAGGAGCGCACCATCTTCTTCAAGGACGACGGCAACTACAAGACCCGCGCCGAGGTGAAGTTCG
AGGGCGACACCCTGGTGAACCGCATCGAGCTGAAGGGCATCGACTTCAAGGAGGACGGCAACATCCTGGG
GCACAAGCTGGAGTACAACTACAACAGCCACAACGTCTATATCATGGCCGACAAGCAGAAGAACGGCATC
AAGGTGAACTTCAAGATCCGCCACAACATCGAGGACGGCAGCGTGCAGCTCGCCGACCACTACCAGCAGA
ACACCCCCATCGGCGACGGCCCCGTGCTGCTGCCCGACAACCACTACCTGAGCACCCAGTCCGCCCTGAG
CAAAGACCCCAACGAGAAGCGCGATCACATGGTCCTGCTGGAGTTCGTGACCGCCGCCGGGATCCACCGG
ATCTAGAAATTCCGCCCCTCTCCCTCCCCCCCCCCTAACGTTACTGGCCGAAGCCGCTTGGAATAAGGCC
GGTGTGCGTTTGTCTATATGTTATTTTCCACCATATTGCCGTCTTTTGGCAATGTGAGGGCCCGGAAACC
TGGCCCTGTCTTCTTGACGAGCATTCCTAGGGGTCTTTCCCCTCTCGCCAAAGGAATGCAAGGTCTGTTG
AATGTCGTGAAGGAAGCAGTTCCTCTGGAAGCTTCTTGAAGACAAACAACGTCTGTAGCGACCCTTTGCA
GGCAGCGGAACCCCCCACCTGGCGACAGGTGCCTCTGCGGCCAAAAGCCACGTGTATAAGATACACCTGC
AAAGGCGGCACAACCCCAGTGCCACGTTGTGAGTTGGATAGTTGTGGAAAGAGTCAAATGGCTCTCCTCA
AGCGTATTCAACAAGGGGCTGAAGGATGCCCAGAAGGTACCCCATTGTATGGGATCTGATCTGGGGCCTC
GGTGCACATGCTTTACATGTGTTTAGTCGAGGTTAAAAAAACGTCTAGGCCCCCCGAACCACGGGGACGT
GGTTTTCCTTTGAAAAACACGATGATAATATGGCCACAACCATGGCTAGCATAATTCCCCCACCACCTCC
CGACTACAAAGACCATGACGGTGATTATAAAGATCATGACATCGATTACAAGGATGACGATGACAAGGGC
TATCATACTGGCTATTATATGGTAAGTAATCACTCAGCATCTTTTCCTGACAATTTTTTTGTAGTTATGT
GACTTTGTTTTGCTGATCATATTTTGTTGAATAAAATAAGTAAAATGTCTTGTGAAACAAAATACTTTTT
AACATCCATATAAAGCTATCTATATATAGCTATCTATGTCTATATAGCTATTTTTTTTAACTTCCTTTAT
TTTCCTTACAGGGTTTCAGACAAAATCAAAAAGAAGGAAGGTGCTCAGCATTCCTTAAATTAAGGAGTAA
GTCTGCCAGCATTATGAAAGTGAATCTTACTTTTGTAAAACTTTATGGTTTGTGGAAAACAAATGTTTTT
GAACATTTAAAAAGTTCAGATGTTAAAAAGTTGAAAGGTTAATGTAAAACAATCAATATTAAAGAATTTT
GATGCCAAAACTATTAGATAAAAGGTTAATCTAGATCCCTACTAGAATTCTCATACTTAACTGGTTGGTT
ATGTGGAAGAAACATACTTTCACAATAAAGAGCTTTAGGATATGATGCCATTTTATATCACTAGTAGGCA
GACCAGCAGACTTTTTTTTATTGTGATATGGGATAACCTAGGCATACTGCACTGTACACTCTGACATATG
AAGTGCTCTAGTCAAGTTTAACTGGTGTCCACAGAGGACATGGTTTAACTGGAATTCGTCAAGCCTCTGG
TTCTAATTTCTCATTTGCAGGAGAAATGCTGGCAGCGAGCAAGGGCGAGGAGGTCATCAAAGAGTTCATG
CGCTTCAAGGTGCGCATGGAGGGCTCCATGAACGGCCACGAGTTCGAGATCGAGGGCGAGGGCGAGGGCC
GCCCCTACGAGGGCACCCAGACCGCCAAGCTGAAGGTGACCAAGGGCGGCCCCCTGCCCTTCGCCTGGGA
CATCCTGTCCCCCCAGTTCATGTACGGCTCCAAGGCGTACGTGAAGCACCCCGCCGACATCCCCGATTAC
AAGAAGCTGTCCTTCCCCGAGGGCTTCAAGTGGGAGCGCGTGATGAACTTCGAGGACGGCGGTCTGGTGA
CCGTGACCCAGGACTCCTCCCTGCAGGACGGCACGCTGATCTACAAGGTGAAGATGCGCGGCACCAACTT
CCCCCCCGACGGCCCCGTAATGCAGAAGAAGACCATGGGCTGGGAGGCCTCCACCGAGCGCCTGTACCCC
CGCGACGGCGTGCTGAAGGGCGAGATCCACCAGGCCCTGAAGCTGAAGGACGGCGGCCACTACCTGGTGG
AGTTCAAGACCATCTACATGGCCAAGAAGCCCGTGCAACTGCCCGGCTACTACTACGTGGACACCAAGCT
GGACATCACCTCCCACAACGAGGACTACACCATCGTGGAACAGTACGAGCGCTCCGAGGGCCGCCACCAC
CTGTTCCTGTACGGCATGGACGAGCTGTACAAGTAGCTTAAGTAACTCGAGGCCGCAGGTAAGTATCAAG
GTTACAAGACAGGTTTAAGGAGACCAATAGAAACTGGGCTTGTCGAGACAGAGAAGACTCTTGCGTTTCT
GATAGGCACCTATTGGTCTTACTGACATCCACTTTGCCTTTCTCTCCACAGGTGTCGACAATCAACCTCT
GGATTACAAAATTTGTGAAAGATTGACTGGTATTCTTAACTATGTTGCTCCTTTTACGCTATGTGGATAC
GCTGCTTTAATGCCTTTGTATCATGCTATTGCTTCCCGTATGGCTTTCATTTTCTCCTCCTTGTATAAAT
CCTGGTTGCTGTCTCTTTATGAGGAGTTGTGGCCCGTTGTCAGGCAACGTGGCGTGGTGTGCACTGTGTT
TGCTGACGCAACCCCCACTGGTTGGGGCATTGCCACCACCTGTCAGCTCCTTTCCGGGACTTTCGCTTTC
CCCCTCCCTATTGCCACGGCGGAACTCATCGCCGCCTGCCTTGCCCGCTGCTGGACAGGGGCTCGGCTGT
TGGGCACTGACAATTCCGTGGTGTTGTCGGGGAAGCTGACGTCCTTTCCATGGCTGCTCGCCTGTGTTGC
CACCTGGATTCTGCGCGGGACGTCCTTCTGCTACGTCCCTTCGGCCCTCAATCCAGCGGACCTTCCTTCC
CGCGGCCTGCTGCCGGCTCTGCGGCCTCTTCCGCGTCTTCGCCTTCGCCCTCAGACGAGTCGGATCTCCC
TTTGGGCCGCCTCCCCGCCTGGAATTCGAGCTCGGTACGATCAGCCTCGACTGTGCCTTCTAGTTGCCAG
CCATCTGTTGTTTGCCCCTCCCCCGTGCCTTCCTTGACCCTGGAAGGTGCCACTCCCACTGTCCTTTCCT
AATAAAATGAGGAAATTGCATCGCATTGTCTGAGTAGGTGTCATTCTATTCTGGGGGGTGGGGTGGGGCA
GGACAGCAAGGGGGAGGATTGGGAAGACAATAGCCCAGCTTTTGTTCCCTTTAGTGAGGGTTAATTGCGC
GCTTGGCGTAATCATGGTCATAGCTGTTTCCTGTGTGAAATTGTTATCCGCTAATTCACTCCTCAGGTGC
AGGCTGCCTATCAGAAGGTGGTGGCTGGTGTGGCCAATGCCCTGGCTCACAAATACCACTGAGATCTTTT
TCCCTCTGCCAAAAATTATGGGGACATCATGAAGCCCCTTGAGCATCTGACTTCTGGCTAATAAAGGAAA
TTTATTTTCATTGCAATAGTGTGTTGGAATTTTTTGTGTCTCTCACTCGGAAGGACATATGGGAGGGCAA
ATCATTTAAAACATCAGAATGAGTATTTGGTTTAGAGTTTGGCAACATATGCCCATATGCTGGCTGCCAT
GAACAAAGGTTGGCTATAAAGAGGTCATCAGTATATGAAACAGCCCCCTGCTGTCCATTCCTTATTCCAT
AGAAAAGCCTTGACTTGAGGTTAGATTTTTTTTATATTTTGTTTTGTGTTATTTTTTTCTTTAACATCCC
TAAAATTTTCCTTACATGTTTTACTAGCCAGATTTTTCCTCCTCTCCTGACTACTCCCAGTCATAGCTGT
CCCTCTTCTCTTATGGAGATCCCTCGACCTGCAGCCCAAGCTTGGCGTAATCATGGTCATAGCTGTTTCC
TGTGTGAAATTGTTATCCGCTCACAATTCCACACAACATACGAGCCGGAAGCATAAAGTGTAAAGCCTGG
GGTGCCTAATGAGTGAGCTAACTCACATTAATTGCGTTGCGCTCACTGCCCGCTTTCCAGTCGGGAAACC
TGTCGTGCCAGCGGATCCGCATCTCAATTAGTCAGCAACCATAGTCCCGCCCCTAACTCCGCCCATCCCG
CCCCTAACTCCGCCCAGTTCCGCCCATTCTCCGCCCCATGGCTGACTAATTTTTTTTATTTATGCAGAGG
CCGAGGCCGCCTCGGCCTCTGAGCTATTCCAGAAGTAGTGAGGAGGCTTTTTTGGAGGCCTAGGCTTTTG
CAAAAAGCTAACTTGTTTATTGCAGCTTATAATGGTTACAAATAAAGCAATAGCATCACAAATTTCACAA
ATAAAGCATTTTTTTCACTGCATTCTAGTTGTGGTTTGTCCAAACTCATCAATGTATCTTATCATGTCTG
GATCCGCTGCATTAATGAATCGGCCAACGCGCGGGGAGAGGCGGTTTGCGTATTGGGCGCTCTTCCGCTT
CCTCGCTCACTGACTCGCTGCGCTCGGTCGTTCGGCTGCGGCGAGCGGTATCAGCTCACTCAAAGGCGGT
AATACGGTTATCCACAGAATCAGGGGATAACGCAGGAAAGAACATGTGAGCAAAAGGCCAGCAAAAGGCC
AGGAACCGTAAAAAGGCCGCGTTGCTGGCGTTTTTCCATAGGCTCCGCCCCCCTGACGAGCATCACAAAA
ATCGACGCTCAAGTCAGAGGTGGCGAAACCCGACAGGACTATAAAGATACCAGGCGTTTCCCCCTGGAAG
CTCCCTCGTGCGCTCTCCTGTTCCGACCCTGCCGCTTACCGGATACCTGTCCGCCTTTCTCCCTTCGGGA
AGCGTGGCGCTTTCTCATAGCTCACGCTGTAGGTATCTCAGTTCGGTGTAGGTCGTTCGCTCCAAGCTGG
GCTGTGTGCACGAACCCCCCGTTCAGCCCGACCGCTGCGCCTTATCCGGTAACTATCGTCTTGAGTCCAA
CCCGGTAAGACACGACTTATCGCCACTGGCAGCAGCCACTGGTAACAGGATTAGCAGAGCGAGGTATGTA
GGCGGTGCTACAGAGTTCTTGAAGTGGTGGCCTAACTACGGCTACACTAGAAGAACAGTATTTGGTATCT
GCGCTCTGCTGAAGCCAGTTACCTTCGGAAAAAGAGTTGGTAGCTCTTGATCCGGCAAACAAACCACCGC
TGGTAGCGGTGGTTTTTTTGTTTGCAAGCAGCAGATTACGCGCAGAAAAAAAGGATCTCAAGAAGATCCT
TTGATCTTTTCTACGGGGTCTGACGCTCAGTGGAACGAAAACTCACGTTAAGGGATTTTGGTCATGAGAT
TATCAAAAAGGATCTTCACCTAGATCCTTTTAAATTAAAAATGAAGTTTTAAATCAATCTAAAGTATATA
TGAGTAAACTTGGTCTGACAGTTACCAATGCTTAATCAGTGAGGCACCTATCTCAGCGATCTGTCTATTT
CGTTCATCCATAGTTGCCTGACTCCCCGTCGTGTAGATAACTACGATACGGGAGGGCTTACCATCTGGCC
CCAGTGCTGCAATGATACCGCGAGACCCACGCTCACCGGCTCCAGATTTATCAGCAATAAACCAGCCAGC
CGGAAGGGCCGAGCGCAGAAGTGGTCCTGCAACTTTATCCGCCTCCATCCAGTCTATTAATTGTTGCCGG
GAAGCTAGAGTAAGTAGTTCGCCAGTTAATAGTTTGCGCAACGTTGTTGCCATTGCTACAGGCATCGTGG
TGTCACGCTCGTCGTTTGGTATGGCTTCATTCAGCTCCGGTTCCCAACGATCAAGGCGAGTTACATGATC
CCCCATGTTGTGCAAAAAAGCGGTTAGCTCCTTCGGTCCTCCGATCGTTGTCAGAAGTAAGTTGGCCGCA
GTGTTATCACTCATGGTTATGGCAGCACTGCATAATTCTCTTACTGTCATGCCATCCGTAAGATGCTTTT
CTGTGACTGGTGAGTACTCAACCAAGTCATTCTGAGAATAGTGTATGCGGCGACCGAGTTGCTCTTGCCC
GGCGTCAATACGGGATAATACCGCGCCACATAGCAGAACTTTAAAAGTGCTCATCATTGGAAAACGTTCT
TCGGGGCGAAAACTCTCAAGGATCTTACCGCTGTTGAGATCCAGTTCGATGTAACCCACTCGTGCACCCA
ACTGATCTTCAGCATCTTTTACTTTCACCAGCGTTTCTGGGTGAGCAAAAACAGGAAGGCAAAATGCCGC
AAAAAAGGGAATAAGGGCGACACGGAAATGTTGAATACTCATACTCTTCCTTTTTCAATATTATTGAAGC
ATTTATCAGGGTTATTGTCTCATGAGCGGATACATATTTGAATGTATTTAGAAAAATAAACAAATAGGGG
TTCCGCGCACATTTCCCCGAAAAGTGCCACCTGGGTCGACATTGATTATTGACTAGTTATTAATAGTAAT
CAATTACGGGGTCATTAGTTCATAGCCCATATATGGAGTTCCGCGTTACATAACTTACGGTAAATGGCCC
GCCTGGCTGACCGCCCAACGACCCCCGCCCATTGACGTCAATAATGACGTATGTTCCCATAGTAACGCCA
ATAGGGACTTTCCATTGA
